Addgene plasmid #175767: pHAGE-eGFP-TAX1BP1 A114Q
Purpose: Lentiviral vector expressing N-terminally tagged eGFP-TAX1BP1 A114Q
Depositing lab: Wade Harper. Depositing organization: Harvard Medical School. Publication: Quantitative proteomics reveals the selectivity of ubiquitin-binding autophagy receptors in the turnover of damaged lysosomes by lysophagy. Eapen VV, Swarup S, Hoyer MJ, Paulo JA, Harper JW. eLife. 2021 Sep 29;10. pii: 72328. doi: 10.7554/eLife.72328. PubMed 34585663.
Backbone
  Vector backbone: pHAGE-eGFP
  Vector type: Lentiviral
Growth in bacteria
  Bacterial resistance: Ampicillin, 100 μg/mL
  Growth temperature: 37°C
  Growth strain: NEB Stable
  Copy number: Unknown
Gene/Insert
  Gene/Insert name: TAX1BP1
  Species: H. sapiens (human)
  Mutation: A114Q
  Entrez Gene: TAX1BP1 (a.k.a. CALCOCO3, T6BP, TXBP151)
  Cloning method: Gateway Cloning
Terms and licenses: Academic/Nonprofit Terms; Industry Terms: Not Available to Industry
How to cite: pHAGE-eGFP-TAX1BP1 A114Q was a gift from Wade Harper (Addgene plasmid # 175767 ; http://n2t.net/addgene:175767 ; RRID:Addgene_175767)
