[The description below was written by a language model from this plasmid's Addgene catalogue record and pLannotate feature annotations shown in this document.]
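Description:
pHAGE-eGFP-TAX1BP1 A114Q is an HIV-1-based lentiviral expression vector built on the pHAGE-eGFP backbone, designed to deliver human TAX1BP1 (also known as CALCOCO3 or T6BP) carrying an A114Q point mutation as an N-terminal EGFP fusion. It is propagated in E. coli through a high-copy ColE1/pUC-type origin with ampicillin selection from the β-lactamase gene. The roughly 10.7 kb sequenced plasmid also carries remnants of lac regulatory elements and a partial SV40 origin in the bacterial backbone.

The viral portion has the usual layout of a self-inactivating transfer vector: a truncated 5' LTR, the Ψ packaging signal with a gag fragment, the Rev response element for Rev-dependent nuclear export of the genomic RNA, the cPPT/CTS element that aids nuclear import, a WPRE to boost transcript stability and expression, and a ΔU3 3' LTR that silences LTR promoter activity after integration. Within this frame, the CMV enhancer and promoter drive EGFP followed by the TAX1BP1 coding sequence. The insert is flanked by attB1 and attB2 sites, consistent with its introduction by Gateway recombination. Downstream, a mouse PGK promoter drives a blasticidin S deaminase gene with an SV40 polyadenylation signal, allowing blasticidin selection of transduced mammalian cells; only a short fragment of a bleomycin resistance gene is annotated next to it.

The construct comes from work on ubiquitin-binding autophagy receptors in the clearance of damaged lysosomes (lysophagy). It is suited to stable expression and fluorescence tracking of the mutant receptor, but the record does not state the functional consequence of the A114Q substitution.
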