Features (pLannotate 1.2.2; 30 found; start..end, strand, type, name):
     91..590     -  promoter       PGK promoter: mouse phosphoglycerate kinase 1 promoter
    609..633     +  protein_bind   attB2: mutant version of attB; recombination site for the Gateway® BP reaction BP Clonase™
    635..3001    -  CDS            TAX1BP1: TAXB1_HUMAN - Also known as T6BP. Experimental evidence at protein level: Swiss-Prot protein existence level 1. Inhibits TNF-induced apoptosis by mediating the TNFAIP3 anti- apoptotic activity. Degraded by caspase-3-like family proteins upon TNF-induced apoptosis. May also play a role in the pro-inflammatory cytokine IL-1 signaling cascade. From Homo sapiens (Human).
   3007..3024    -  protein_bind   attB1 (fragment): mutant version of attB; core recombination site for the Gateway® BP reaction BP Clonase™
   3041..3757    -  CDS            EGFP: EGFP is a basic (constitutively fluorescent) green fluorescent protein published in 1996, derived from Aequorea victoria. It is reported to be a rapidly-maturing weak dimer with moderate acid sensitivity.
   3843..4046    -  promoter       CMV promoter: human cytomegalovirus (CMV) immediate early promoter
   4047..4350    -  enhancer       CMV enhancer: human cytomegalovirus immediate early enhancer
   4402..4519    -  misc_feature   cPPT/CTS: central polypurine tract and central termination sequence of HIV-1
   4564..4664    -  CDS            Rev (fragment): human immunodeficiency virus 1 (HIV-1) Rev protein; rev; enhances nuclear export of unspliced and incompletely spliced viral mRNAs
   5041..5274    -  misc_feature   RRE: The Rev response element (RRE) of HIV-1 allows for Rev-dependent mRNA export from the nucleus to the cytoplasm.
   5449..5787    -  CDS            HIV-1 gag (fragment): gag protein from human immunodeficiency virus 1; gag
   5771..5896    -  misc_feature   HIV-1 Ψ: packaging signal of human immunodeficiency virus type 1
   5943..6200    -  LTR            5' LTR (truncated): truncated 5' long terminal repeat (LTR) from HIV-1
   6248..6577    -  CDS            nef (fragment): NEF_HV1BR - Experimental evidence at protein level: Swiss-Prot protein existence level 1. Extracellular Nef protein targets CD4(+) T-lymphocytes for apoptosis by interacting with CXCR4 surface receptors (PubMed:14990729). From Human immunodeficiency virus type 1 group M subtype B (isolate BRU/LAI) (HIV-1).
   6744..6827    -  polyA_signal   SV40 poly(A) signal (fragment): SV40 polyadenylation signal
   6859..6881    -  protein_bind   lac operator (fragment): The lac repressor binds to the lac operator to inhibit transcription in E. coli. This inhibition can be relieved by adding lactose or isopropyl-β-D-thiogalactopyranoside (IPTG). lac repressor encoded by lacI
   6885..6915    -  promoter       lac promoter: promoter for the E. coli lac operon
   6930..6951    -  protein_bind   CAP binding site: CAP binding activates transcription in the presence of cAMP. E. coli catabolite activator protein
   6964..7001    -  CDS            lacI (fragment): lac repressor; lacI; The lac repressor binds to the lac operator to inhibit transcription in E. coli. This inhibition can be relieved by adding lactose or isopropyl-β-D-thiogalactopyranoside (IPTG).
   7026..7119    -  rep_origin     SV40 ori (fragment): SV40 origin of replication
   7125..7179    -  CDS            lacI (fragment): lac repressor; lacI; The lac repressor binds to the lac operator to inhibit transcription in E. coli. This inhibition can be relieved by adding lactose or isopropyl-β-D-thiogalactopyranoside (IPTG).
   7362..7950    -  rep_origin     ori: high-copy-number ColE1/pMB1/pBR322/pUC origin of replication
   8121..8981    -  CDS            AmpR: β-lactamase; bla; confers resistance to ampicillin, carbenicillin, and related antibiotics
   8982..9086    -  promoter       AmpR promoter: bla
   9291..9524    -  LTR            3' LTR (ΔU3): self-inactivating 3' long terminal repeat (LTR) from HIV-1
   9526..9591    -  CDS            nef (fragment): NEF_HV1Z2 - Experimental evidence at protein level: Swiss-Prot protein existence level 1. Extracellular Nef protein targets CD4(+) T-lymphocytes for apoptosis by interacting with CXCR4 surface receptors. From Human immunodeficiency virus type 1 group M subtype D (isolate Z2/CDC-Z34) (HIV-1).
   9599..10187   -  misc_feature   WPRE: woodchuck hepatitis virus posttranscriptional regulatory element
  10213..10334   -  polyA_signal   SV40 poly(A) signal: SV40 polyadenylation signal
  10348..10375   -  CDS            BleoR (fragment): antibiotic-binding protein; Sh ble from Streptoalloteichus hindustanus; confers resistance to bleomycin, phleomycin, and Zeocin™
  10376..67      -  CDS            BSD (across the origin): blasticidin S deaminase; Aspergillus terreus BSD; confers resistance to blasticidin
>Addgene plasmid #175767 | pHAGE-eGFP-TAX1BP1 A114Q | addgene full sequence | sequence record 346615 | Addgene NGS Result
TGCTGTTGATTGTAGCCGTTGCTCTTTCAATGAGGGTGGATTCTTCTTGAGACAAAGGCTTGGCCATGGT
TTAATTAATGGGCTGCAGGTCGAAAGGCCCGGAGATGAGGAAGAGGAGAACAGCGCGGCAGACGTGCGCT
TTTGAAGCGTGCAGAATGCCGGGCCTCCGGAGGACCTTCGGGCGCCCGCCCCGCCCCTGAGCCCGCCCCT
GAGCCCGCCCCCGGACCCACCCCTTCCCAGCCTCTGAGCCCAGAAAGCGAAGGAGCAAAGCTGCTATTGG
CCGCTGCCCCAAAGGCCTACCCGCTTCCATTGCTCAGCGGTGCTGTCCATCTGCACGAGACTAGTGAGAC
GTGCTACTTCCATTTGTCACGTCCTGCACGACGCGAGCTGCGGGGCGGGGGGGAACTTCCTGACTAGGGG
AGGAGTAGAAGGTGGCGCGAAGGGGCCACCAAAGAACGGAGCCGGTTGGCGCCTACCGGTGGATGTGGAA
TGTGTGCGAGGCCAGAGGCCACTTGTGTAGCGCCAAGTGCCCAGCGGGGCTGCTAAAGCGCATGCTCCAG
ACTGCCTTGGGAAAAGCGCCTCCCCTACCCGGTAGAATTCGTTATCGAACCACTTTGTACAAGAAAGTTG
GGTAGTCAAAATTTAGAACATTCTGATCAAAATGGGTCTGCACATGCCTTTCAAACACCTGCTGGTCATA
GTCAGGAGGGAACTGCTCGCTGCACATCGGGCACACCTTCCAGTGACTTTCAACATGTTCTTCAAATTTG
CTCTGATCATAGTTAGGAGGAAACATTAACTCACAGAGGGGACACTTCTTGTGAACATCAAAGCTGGAAT
CAAAGCAAAAGCCTGTCCCATGCCCACGTAAATGTTGACTTGGAGGATCAGGAGCAGTAGGCACATTCTC
ATCTTCTTTGCTATCCTCAGAGTCCTCTAAGCCATCAGGCCGACTAAAGTTTCGAGCAGGCTGGCTGCAG
ACAACATTGTCTTCCAGTCCCCAAGAGGGGACTCTGACAGGTGGCCTTTGTATTTCATCTGGGTAAAAAG
CACCATCTGCTCCATCTCTTGTTTCCTGAGATGCATAAGGATTACCATATTGCAGAACTGGTTGTGCATT
TGACAATGTGAGAACATAACCATTTTGCTCTGAGCATGTTTTGAAACATTGAGGACTCTGGGAATTCTGA
CCTTCCATTTTCCTTTCTGCTGGATTTTCTAGACTCCTTTTAAGTTCTTTATAATTGTCCTGTACTTCAG
CTAGTTCAAGTTTTACATTTTCAGCAATTTTCACTTGTTCTTTCCATTTCAGCTCCATTTTTGCAAGTTC
ATCAGCATATTTATTGCATTTTGCTTTCTCATCCTGCAAGAGTTGTTTACATTTATTATACTTTTCTGTT
TTGTCAGCAATTTCTTTGGTCATTTCACAGACTTGCCCCTTTGTTACTATGTCAAAATCTGCCTCTGCTG
CAGAAGGTGATGGCTTTACATCTACAGTAGAGGCAGAAGTGGCTGGGTCTGTGTTTACTGAAGCATCATT
CACTTTCTGCTGATTCCCCGTTTTCTTTGTGAAGACATTATTATTATTAGCTGATTGATCTGAAAGTTTG
TTTATTTGTTTTTGGAGCCTTTGGCATTCCTTAAATTTTTCTTTATAATGGTCTGCAGCCATCTGAAGAC
GGAGTTTCAGATCTTCAACTTCTCTTCTTAGTTCGTGTTCCAGTGTATCAGTCTTGTCCTGATCTTTTTT
CATAGCATTTAGTTTAAGTTCTGCCACTGCATCAGCTAACTGCTTTTTCACTTTCTCGTTTTCCAAGCGT
GCAGTATGCAGGTCTGCCATCGTTCTGTCTCGTACGTTGACAGCATCACTGAGTTCTTTAGCCAGAAAGA
CAACTTCTTGCCGAGTTGCCTGAACCTGTTCCTCTGCTTTACGAAGTTGCTCCTTTAAAAAACAAGTATC
TTCTTTACTTGAGGTTGTAAGCAGGAAAGTTCTTTGCAGATTTTCCTTTTCAGCCAAACATAACTGCAGC
CTGCCAATCTCTTCTTTGAAATGAGTAATCACGCTTTCTTTGTTCCCATCTAAATTTTTTAAAGTCTGGA
CCTCTGACATAAGCTTGGTATTTTCTATTTCTGTATTCTTCAAATGTACCTTATAAAGTTCCTTTTCATC
CTTCTCTGTCTTCAACTGACATTCAAGTTGTTCTCTTTCATGTTGTGCCTTCTTGAGTTTGTCCTTTAAA
CTGTCTAATTCGGTTTCTTTTTCAATTGCTTTATGTGTTACTGACACAATATCTTCCTCAAGCTGATGGG
CTTTGGATGTAGCATCACTGAACCTCTTCTTAAACTCTTCATTTTCCATTTTTAAGCTTTGTGTTACTTC
AGTAAGACCCTTTTGTTCTGCTTGCAGTTGGTCACATCTTTCTTTCTCATGGTTAAGTTCTCTTTCCATT
CTCCCAACTTGTTCTCGAAGTTGTGCTGTTTCTTTTTCCAGAACGGCAATTAACTTTAACAGTTCTTCTT
TTTCTTTCATGGTTTTCTCAATTTTCAACTCAAGAAGGCCTGCTTTTGTGGTCACCACTAACATGTCAGA
ATTTCCTTCATCTTCCATAGTAAGCAGCTCTTCAACTGGAGAAGAAGCTCGAAACTGGAAAGGTGTACTC
TGTCCACGAATTTCACCCTTATGGGTAACGTAACAGAACTGATAAAATTCTCCATCATCATTTGGAAGGT
AATATCCTTGGAATGCTAGTACACAATTGACTGTTGATCCTTCCACATAATGTTCAGGCATAGGGGACCA
TAAAAACGTGTAATAATCACGAGCAGTACTCCATCCAACCTTGAATATACCAACCCAATCTTTTGGATGT
GGATGAATATATGGAGTTAAGGTGTAATGACATTCCAGGTGTGCATTAGGAAGGTAACTCTTGGCCACAT
TTTGAAAGATGACATGGGCAAAGTTGGAAGTCTGCAATGGGACTTCTTGAAAGGATGTCATGCCAACTTT
TTTGTACAAACTTGTTTGATAACCTCGAGCCTTGTACAGCTCGTCCATGCCGAGAGTGATCCCGGCGGCG
GTCACGAACTCCAGCAGGACCATGTGATCGCGCTTCTCGTTGGGGTCTTTGCTCAGGGCGGACTGGGTGC
TCAGGTAGTGGTTGTCGGGCAGCAGCACGGGGCCGTCGCCGATGGGGGTGTTCTGCTGGTAGTGGTCGGC
GAGCTGCACGCTGCCGTCCTCGATGTTGTGGCGGATCTTGAAGTTCACCTTGATGCCGTTCTTCTGCTTG
TCGGCCATGATATAGACGTTGTGGCTGTTGTAGTTGTACTCCAGCTTGTGCCCCAGGATGTTGCCGTCCT
CCTTGAAGTCGATGCCCTTCAGCTCGATGCGGTTCACCAGGGTGTCGCCCTCGAACTTCACCTCGGCGCG
GGTCTTGTAGTTGCCGTCGTCCTTGAAGAAGATGGTGCGCTCCTGGACGTAGCCTTCGGGCATGGCGGAC
TTGAAGAAGTCGTGCTGCTTCATGTGGTCGGGGTAGCGGCTGAAGCACTGCACGCCGTAGGTCAGGGTGG
TCACGAGGGTGGGCCAGGGCACGGGCAGCTTGCCGGTGGTGCAGATGAACTTCAGGGTCAGCTTGCCGTA
GGTGGCATCGCCCTCGCCCTCGCCGGACACGCTGAACTTGTGGCCGTTTACGTCGCCGTCCAGCTCGACC
AGGATGGGCACCACCCCGGTGAACAGCTCCTCGCCCTTGCTCACCATGGTGGCAGATCGGCCGCCGGTGT
CTTCTATGGAGGTCAAAACAGCGTGGATGGCGTCTCCAGGCGATCTGACGGTTCACTAAACGAGCTCTGC
TTATATAGACCTCCCACCGTACACGCCTACCGCCCATTTGCGTCAATGGGGCGGAGTTGTTACGACATTT
TGGAAAGTCCCGTTGATTTTGGTGCCAAAACAAACTCCCATTGACGTCAATGGGGTGGAGACTTGGAAAT
CCCCGTGAGTCAAACCGCTATCCACGCCCATTGATGTACTGCCAAAACCGCATCACCATGGTAATAGCGA
TGACTAATACGTAGATGTACTGCCAAGTAGGAAAGTCCCATAAGGTCATGTACTGGGCATAATGCCAGGC
GGGCCATTTACCGTCATTGACGTCAATAGGGGGCGTACTTGGCATATGATACACTTGATGTACTGCCAAG
TGGGCAGTTTACCGTAAATACTCCACCCATTGACGTCAATGGAAAGTCCCTATTGGCGTTACTATGGGAA
CATACGTCATTATTGACGTCAATGGGCGGGGGTCGTTGGGCGGTCAGCCAGGCGGGCCATTTACCGTAAG
TTATGTAACGCGGAACTCCACTAGTCCAAACTGGATCTCTGCTGTCCCTGTAATAAACCCGAAAATTTTG
AATTTTTGTAATTTGTTTTTGTAATTCTTTAGTTTGTATGTCTGTTGCTATTATGTCTACTATTCTTTCC
CCTGCACTGTACCCCCCAATCCCCCCTTTTCTTTTAAAATTGTGGATGAATACTGCCATTTGTGAATTCG
GCGATACCGTCGAGATCCGTTCACTAATCGAATGGATCTGTCTCTGTCTCTCTCTCCACCTTCTTCTTCT
ATTCCTTCGGGCCTGTCGGGTCCCCTCGGGGTTGGGAGGTGGGTCTGAAACGATAATGGTGAATATCCCT
GCCTAACTCTATTCACTATAGAAAGTACAGCAAAAACTATTCTTAAACCTACCAAGCCTCCTACTATCAT
TATGAATAATTTTATATACCACAGCCAATTTGTTATGTTAAACCAATTCCACAAACTTGCCCATTTATCT
AATTCCAATAATTCTTGTTCATTCTTTTCTTGCTGGTTTTGCGATTCTTCAATTAAGGAGTGTATTAAGC
TTGTGTAATTGTTAATTTCTCTGTCCCACTCCATCCAGGTCGTGTGATTCCAAATCTGTTCCAGAGATTT
ATTACTCCAACTAGCATTCCAAGGCACAGCAGTGGTGCAAATGAGTTTTCCAGAGCAACCCCAAATCCCC
AGGAGCTGTTGATCCTTTAGGTATCTTTCCACAGCCAGGATTCTTGCCTGGAGCTGCTTGATGCCCCAGA
CTGTGAGTTGCAACAGATGCTGTTGCGCCTCAATAGCCCTCAGCAAATTGTTCTGCTGCTGCACTATACC
AGACAATAATTGTCTGGCCTGTACCGTCAGCGTCATTGACGCTGCGCCCATAGTGCTTCCTGCTGCTCCC
AAGAACCCAAGGAACAAAGCTCCTATTCCCACTGCTCTTTTTTCTCTCTGCACCACTCTTCTCTTTGCCT
TGGTGGGTGCTACTCCTAATGGTTCAATTTTTACTACTTTATATTTATATAATTCACTTCTCCAATTGTC
CCTCATATCTCCTCCTCCAGGTCTGAAGATCAGCGGCCGGCCGCTTGCTGTGCGGTGGTCTTACTTTTGT
TTTGCTCTTCCTCTATCTTGTCTAAAGCTTCCTTGGTGTCTTTTATCTCTATCCTTTGATGCACACAATA
GAGGGTTGCTACTGTATTATATAATGATCTAAGTTCTTCTGATCCTGTCTGAAGGGATGGTTGTAGCTGT
CCCAGTATTTGTCTACAGCCTTCTGATGTTTCTAACAGGCCAGGATTAACTGCGAATCGTTCTAGCTCCC
TGCTTGCCCATACTATATGTTTTAATTTATATTTTTTCTTTCCCCCTGGCCTTAACCGAATTTTTTCCCA
TCGCGATCTAATTCTCCCCCGCTTAATACTGACGCTCTCGCACCCATCTCTCTCCTTCTAGCCTCCGCTA
GTCAAAATTTTTGGCGTACTCACCAGTCGCCGCCCCTCGCCTCTTGCCGTGCGCGCTTCAGCAAGCCGAG
TCCTGCGTCGAGAGAGCTCCTCTGGTTTCCCTTTCGCTTTCAAGTCCCTGTTCGGGCGCCACTGCTAGAG
ATTTTCCACACTGACTAAAAGGGTCTGAGGGATCTCTAGTTACCAGAGTCACACAACAGACGGGCACACA
CTACTTGAAGCACTCAAGGCAAGCTTTATTGAGGCTTAAGCAGTGGGTTCCCTAGTTAGCCAGAGAGCTC
CCAGGCTCAGATCTGGTCTAACCAGAGAGACCCAGTACAGGCAAAAAGCAGCTGCTTATATGCAGGATCT
GAGGGCTCGCCACTCCCCAGTCCCGCCCAGGCCACGCCTCCCTGGAAAGTCCCCAGCGGAAAGTCCCTTG
TAGCAAGCTCGATATCAGCAGTTCTTGAAGTACTCCGGATGCAGCTCTCGGGCCACGTGATGAAATGCTA
GGCGGCTGTCAAACCTCCACTCTAACACTTCTCTCTCCGGGTCATCCATCCCATGCAGGCTCACAGGGTG
TAACAAGCTGGTGTTCTCTCCTTTATTGGCCTCTTCTACCTTATCTGGCTCAACTGGTACTAGCTTGTAG
CACCATCCAAAGGTCAGTGGATATCTGACCCCTGGCCCTGGTGTGTAGTTCTGCTAATCAGGGAAGTAGC
CTTGTGTGTGGTAGATCCACAGATCAAGGATATCTTGTCTTCTTTGGGAGTGAATTAGCCCTTCCAACTA
CTAAGTTTGTAGTACATATTTAACAAATACAATTTCTTTAAAATGAAAATAATTCAGAGGAATCACAGGT
TTAGAGTAAATGAAACCACAGGTAATTGGCAGTGGTAATAGGGTATGGGGTGGGAAGTTTGGGATGATTT
TGGTTAGCTTGAGTTATCCAGTTGATCCAGACATGATAAGATACATTGATGAGTTTGGACAAACCACAAC
TAGAATGCAGTGAAAAAAATGCTTTATTTGTGAAATTCGTAATCATGTCATAGCTGTTTCCTGTGTGAAA
TTGTTATCCGCTCACAATTCCACACAACATACGAGCCGGAAGCATAAAGTGTAAAGCCTGGGGTGCCTAA
TGAGTGAGCTAACTCACATTAATTGCGTTGCGCTCACTGCCCGCTTTCCAGTCGGGAAACCTGTCGTGCC
ACGGGGAGCTTTTTGCAAAAGCCTAGGCCTCCAAAAAAGCCTCCTCACTACTTCTGGAATAGCTCAGAGG
CCGAGGCGGCCTCGGCCTCTGCATAAATAAAAAAAATTAGTCAGCCATGAGCTTGCTGCATTAATGAATC
GGCCAACGCGCGGGGAGAGGCGGTTTGCGTATTGGGCGCTCTTCCGCTTCCTCGCTCACTGACTCGCTGC
GCTCGGTCGTTCGGCTGCGGCGAGCGGTATCAGCTCACTCAAAGGCGGTAATACGGTTATCCACAGAATC
AGGGGATAACGCAGGAAAGAACATGTGAGCAAAAGGCCAGCAAAAGGCCAGGAACCGTAAAAAGGCCGCG
TTGCTGGCGTTTTTCCATAGGCTCCGCCCCCCTGACGAGCATCACAAAAATCGACGCTCAAGTCAGAGGT
GGCGAAACCCGACAGGACTATAAAGATACCAGGCGTTTCCCCCTGGAAGCTCCCTCGTGCGCTCTCCTGT
TCCGACCCTGCCGCTTACCGGATACCTGTCCGCCTTTCTCCCTTCGGGAAGCGTGGCGCTTTCTCATAGC
TCACGCTGTAGGTATCTCAGTTCGGTGTAGGTCGTTCGCTCCAAGCTGGGCTGTGTGCACGAACCCCCCG
TTCAGCCCGACCGCTGCGCCTTATCCGGTAACTATCGTCTTGAGTCCAACCCGGTAAGACACGACTTATC
GCCACTGGCAGCAGCCACTGGTAACAGGATTAGCAGAGCGAGGTATGTAGGCGGTGCTACAGAGTTCTTG
AAGTGGTGGCCTAACTACGGCTACACTAGAAGAACAGTATTTGGTATCTGCGCTCTGCTGAAGCCAGTTA
CCTTCGGAAAAAGAGTTGGTAGCTCTTGATCCGGCAAACAAACCACCGCTGGTAGCGGTGGTTTTTTTGT
TTGCAAGCAGCAGATTACGCGCAGAAAAAAAGGATCTCAAGAAGATCCTTTGATCTTTTCTACGGGGTCT
GACGCTCAGTGGAACGAAAACTCACGTTAAGGGATTTTGGTCATGAGATTATCAAAAAGGATCTTCACCT
AGATCCTTTTAAATTAAAAATGAAGTTTTAAATCAATCTAAAGTATATATGAGTAAACTTGGTCTGACAG
TTACCAATGCTTAATCAGTGAGGCACCTATCTCAGCGATCTGTCTATTTCGTTCATCCATAGTTGCCTGA
CTCCCCGTCGTGTAGATAACTACGATACGGGAGGGCTTACCATCTGGCCCCAGTGCTGCAATGATACCGC
GAGACCCACGCTCACCGGCTCCAGATTTATCAGCAATAAACCAGCCAGCCGGAAGGGCCGAGCGCAGAAG
TGGTCCTGCAACTTTATCCGCCTCCATCCAGTCTATTAATTGTTGCCGGGAAGCTAGAGTAAGTAGTTCG
CCAGTTAATAGTTTGCGCAACGTTGTTGCCATTGCTACAGGCATCGTGGTGTCACGCTCGTCGTTTGGTA
TGGCTTCATTCAGCTCCGGTTCCCAACGATCAAGGCGAGTTACATGATCCCCCATGTTGTGCAAAAAAGC
GGTTAGCTCCTTCGGTCCTCCGATCGTTGTCAGAAGTAAGTTGGCCGCAGTGTTATCACTCATGGTTATG
GCAGCACTGCATAATTCTCTTACTGTCATGCCATCCGTAAGATGCTTTTCTGTGACTGGTGAGTACTCAA
CCAAGTCATTCTGAGAATAGTGTATGCGGCGACCGAGTTGCTCTTGCCCGGCGTCAACACGGGATAATAC
CGCGCCACATAGCAGAACTTTAAAAGTGCTCATCATTGGAAAACGTTCTTCGGGGCGAAAACTCTCAAGG
ATCTTACCGCTGTTGAGATCCAGTTCGATGTAACCCACTCGTGCACCCAACTGATCTTCAGCATCTTTTA
CTTTCACCAGCGTTTCTGGGTGAGCAAAAACAGGAAGGCAAAATGCCGCAAAAAAGGGAATAAGGGCGAC
ACGGAAATGTTGAATACTCATACTCTTCCTTTTTCAATATTATTGAAGCATTTATCAGGGTTATTGTCTC
ATGAGCGGATACATATTTGAATGTATTTAGAAAAATAAACAAATAGGGGTTCCGCGCACATTTCCCCGAA
AAGTGCCACCTGACGTCTAAGAAACCATTATTATCATGACATTAACCTATAAAAATAGGCGTATCACGAG
GCCCTTTCGTCTTCAAGAATGATCTAGCCCTTTCCTTAATTAACCCGGGCCTCTCACTCTCTGATATTCA
TTTCTTTGCAAGTTATAAATACTGAATAATAAGATGACATGAACTACTACTGCTAGAGATTTTCCACACT
GACTAAAAGGGTCTGAGGGATCTCTAGTTACCAGAGTCACACAACAGACGGGCACACACTACTTGAAGCA
CTCAAGGCAAGCTTTATTGAGGCTTAAGCAGTGGGTTCCCTAGTTAGCCAGAGAGCTCCCAGGCTCAGAT
CTGGTCTAACCAGAGAGACCCAGTACAAGCAAAAAGCAGATCTTGTCTTCGTTGGGAGTGAATTAGCCCT
TCCAGTCCCCCCTTTTCTTTTAAAAAGTGGCTAAGATCTACAGCTGCCTTGTAAGTCATTGGTCTTAAAG
GATCTCAGGCGGGGAGGCGGCCCAAAGGGAGATCCGACTCGTCTGAGGGCGAAGGCGAAGACGCGGAAGA
GGCCGCAGAGCCGGCAGCAGGCCGCGGGAAGGAAGGTCCGCTGGATTGAGGGCCGAAGGGACGTAGCAGA
AGGACGTCCCGCGCAGAATCCAGGTGGCAACACAGGCGAGCAGCCAAGGAAAGGACGATGATTTCCCCGA
CAACACCACGGAATTGTCAGTGCCCAACAGCCGAGCCCCTGTCCAGCAGCGGGCAAGGCAGGCGGCGATG
AGTTCCGCCGTGGCAATAGGGAGGGGGAAAGCGAAAGTCCCGGAAAGGAGCTGACAGGTGGTGGCAATGC
CCCAACCAGTGGGGGTTGCGTCAGCAAACACAGTGCACACCACGCCACGTTGCCTGACAACGGGCCACAA
CTCCTCATAAAGAGACAGCAACCAGGATTTATACAAGGAGGAGAAAATGAAAGCCATACGGGAAGCAATA
GCATGATACAAAGGCATTAAAGCAGCGTATCCACATAGCGTAAAAGGAGCAACATAGTTAAGAATACCAG
TCAATCTTTCACAAATTTTGTAATCCAGAGGTTGATTAGGATCTATCGATGCATAGACATGATAAGATAC
ATTGATGAGTTTGGACAAACCACAACTAGAATGCAGTGAAAAAAATGCTTTATTTGTGAAATTTGTGATG
CTATTGCTTTATTTGTAACCATTATAAGCTGCAATAAACAAGTTTCGAGGTCGAGTGTCAGTCCTGCTCC
TCGGCCACGAAGTGCTTAGCCCTCCCACACATAACCAGAGGGCAGCAATTCACGAATCCCAACTGCCGTC
GGCTGTCCATCACTGTCCTTCACTATGGCTTTGATCCCAGGATGCAGATCGAGAAGCACCTGTCGGCACC
GTCCGCAGGGGCTCAAGATGCCCCTGTTCTCATTTCCGATCGCGACGATACAAGTCAGGTTGCCAGCTGC
CGCAGCAGCAGCAGTGCCCAGCACCACGAGTTCTGCACAAGGTCCCCCAGTAAAATGATATACATTGACA
CCAGTGAAGATGCGGCCGTCGCTAGAGAGAGCTGCGCTGGCGACGCTGTAGTCTTCAGAGATGGGGA
